Addgene plasmid #148315: pT7-EGFP-C1-HsYTHDF3_392-585_AB
Purpose: Mammalian Expression of HsYTHDF3_392-585
Depositing lab: Elisa Izaurralde. Depositing organization: Max Planck Institute for Developmental Biology.
Backbone
  Vector backbone: Unknown
  Vector type: Mammalian Expression
Growth in bacteria
  Bacterial resistance: Kanamycin, 50 μg/mL
  Growth temperature: 37°C
  Growth strain: DH5alpha
  Copy number: High Copy
Gene/Insert
  Gene/Insert name: HsYTHDF3_392-585
  Species: H. sapiens (human)
  Entrez Gene: YTHDF3 (a.k.a. DF3)
  Cloning method: Unknown
Terms and licenses: Academic/Nonprofit Terms; Industry Terms: Not Available to Industry
Depositor comments: Plasmids from this collection were made available to the research community and donated after the lab closed. Please note that the sequence provided by the depositing laboratory may be theoretical/predicted or based on Sanger sequencing results. There may be discrepancies between sequencing results obtained by Addgene and the depositor sequence. If an Addgene verified sequence is not available, please contact before placing your order to request that our lab fully sequence the plasmid.
How to cite: pT7-EGFP-C1-HsYTHDF3_392-585_AB was a gift from Elisa Izaurralde (Addgene plasmid # 148315 ; http://n2t.net/addgene:148315 ; RRID:Addgene_148315)
