[The description below was written by a language model from this plasmid's Addgene catalogue record and pLannotate feature annotations shown in this document.]
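Description:
pT7-EGFP-C1-HsYTHDF3_392-585_AB is a 5,340 nt mammalian expression plasmid that produces a fragment of human YTHDF3 (residues 392–585, according to the insert name) fused to the C-terminus of EGFP. The catalogue lists the backbone as unknown. However, the name and the annotated layout match an EGFP-C1-type vector with a T7 promoter added. The plasmid replicates in E. coli at high copy from a ColE1/pUC-type origin and is selected with kanamycin. It also carries an f1 origin, which allows single-stranded DNA production.

The expression cassette starts with the human CMV immediate-early enhancer and promoter. A bacteriophage T7 promoter sits just upstream of the coding region and would allow in vitro transcription with T7 RNA polymerase. The EGFP coding sequence is followed by a short remnant of the multiple cloning site, then the YTHDF3 fragment, and the unit ends with the SV40 polyadenylation signal. The selection cassette holds the Tn5 NeoR/KanR gene under a bacterial bla promoter and the SV40 enhancer/early promoter in tandem, terminated by the HSV TK poly(A) signal. This arrangement gives kanamycin resistance in bacteria and G418 resistance in mammalian cells. The small annotated fragments (HIV-1 LTR, SV40 large T antigen, ble, bGH poly(A)) are short partial matches and probably reflect backbone sequence rather than functional elements.

YTHDF3 is an N6-methyladenosine RNA-binding protein. The record gives the purpose only as mammalian expression of this fragment, and the EGFP tag would allow fluorescence detection of the fusion. The depositor notes that the supplied sequence may be theoretical or based on Sanger sequencing.
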