Features (pLannotate 1.2.2; 18 found; start..end, strand, type, name):
     61..364     +  enhancer       CMV enhancer: human cytomegalovirus immediate early enhancer
    365..568     +  promoter       CMV promoter: human cytomegalovirus (CMV) immediate early promoter
    564..597     +  LTR            5' LTR (truncated) (fragment): truncated 5' long terminal repeat (LTR) from HIV-1
    613..631     +  promoter       T7 promoter: promoter for bacteriophage T7 RNA polymerase
    665..1381    +  CDS            EGFP: EGFP is a basic (constitutively fluorescent) green fluorescent protein published in 1996, derived from Aequorea victoria. It is reported to be a rapidly-maturing weak dimer with moderate acid sensitivity.
   1382..1401    +  misc_feature   MCS (fragment): multiple cloning site
   1403..1984    +  CDS            YTHDF3 (fragment): YTHD3_HUMAN - Experimental evidence at protein level: Swiss-Prot protein existence level 1. Has some antiviral activity against HIV-1 virus: incorporated into HIV-1 particles in a nucleocapsid-dependent manner and reduces viral infectivity in the next cycle of infection (PubMed:32053707). May interfere with this early step of the viral life cycle by binding to N6-methyladenosine (m6A) modified sites on the HIV-1 RNA genome (PubMed:32053707). From Homo sapiens (Human).
   1987..2009    +  misc_feature   MCS (fragment): multiple cloning site
   2021..2105    +  CDS            large T antigen (fragment): large T antigen from SV40 (simian virus 40)
   2128..2249    +  polyA_signal   SV40 poly(A) signal: SV40 polyadenylation signal
   2283..2711    -  rep_origin     f1 ori (sequence partly withheld): f1 bacteriophage origin of replication; arrow indicates direction of (+) strand synthesis
   2738..2842    +  promoter       AmpR promoter: bla
   2844..3201    +  promoter       SV40 promoter: SV40 enhancer and early promoter
   3236..4030    +  CDS            NeoR/KanR: aminoglycoside phosphotransferase from Tn5; aph(3')-II (or nptII); confers resistance to neomycin, kanamycin, and G418 (Geneticin®)
   4051..4203    +  CDS            ble (fragment): BLE_KLEPN - Experimental evidence at protein level: Swiss-Prot protein existence level 1. Binding protein with a strong affinity to the bleomycin family of antibiotics. Binds to CL990; an antimitotic-antibiotic compound. From Klebsiella pneumoniae.
   4262..4309    +  polyA_signal   HSV TK poly(A) signal: herpes simplex virus thymidine kinase polyadenylation signal (Cole and Stacy, 1985)
   4400..4416    -  polyA_signal   bGH poly(A) signal (fragment): bovine growth hormone polyadenylation signal
   4638..5226    +  rep_origin     ori: high-copy-number ColE1/pMB1/pBR322/pUC origin of replication
>Addgene plasmid #148315 | pT7-EGFP-C1-HsYTHDF3_392-585_AB | depositor full sequence | sequence record 290763 | Full Sequence
TAGTTATTAATAGTAATCAATTACGGGGTCATTAGTTCATAGCCCATATATGGAGTTCCGCGTTACATAA
CTTACGGTAAATGGCCCGCCTGGCTGACCGCCCAACGACCCCCGCCCATTGACGTCAATAATGACGTATG
TTCCCATAGTAACGCCAATAGGGACTTTCCATTGACGTCAATGGGTGGAGTATTTACGGTAAACTGCCCA
CTTGGCAGTACATCAAGTGTATCATATGCCAAGTACGCCCCCTATTGACGTCAATGACGGTAAATGGCCC
GCCTGGCATTATGCCCAGTACATGACCTTATGGGACTTTCCTACTTGGCAGTACATCTACGTATTAGTCA
TCGCTATTACCATGGTGATGCGGTTTTGGCAGTACATCAATGGGCGTGGATAGCGGTTTGACTCACGGGG
ATTTCCAAGTCTCCACCCCATTGACGTCAATGGGAGTTTGTTTTGGCACCAAAATCAACGGGACTTTCCA
AAATGTCGTAACAACTCCGCCCCATTGACGCAAATGGGCGGTAGGCGTGTACGGTGGGAGGTCTATATAA
GCAGAGCTCTCTGGCTAACTAGAGAACCCACTGCTTACTGGCTTATCGAAATTAATACGACTCACTATAG
GGAGACCCAAGCTCTAGCGCTACCGGTCGCCACCATGGTGAGCAAGGGCGAGGAGCTGTTCACCGGGGTG
GTGCCCATCCTGGTCGAGCTGGACGGCGACGTAAACGGCCACAAGTTCAGCGTGTCCGGCGAGGGCGAGG
GCGATGCCACCTACGGCAAGCTGACCCTGAAGTTCATCTGCACCACCGGCAAGCTGCCCGTGCCCTGGCC
CACCCTCGTGACCACCCTGACCTACGGCGTGCAGTGCTTCAGCCGCTACCCCGACCACATGAAGCAGCAC
GACTTCTTCAAGTCCGCCATGCCCGAAGGCTACGTCCAGGAGCGCACCATCTTCTTCAAGGACGACGGCA
ACTACAAGACCCGCGCCGAGGTGAAGTTCGAGGGCGACACCCTGGTGAACCGCATCGAGCTGAAGGGCAT
CGACTTCAAGGAGGACGGCAACATCCTGGGGCACAAGCTGGAGTACAACTACAACAGCCACAACGTCTAT
ATCATGGCCGACAAGCAGAAGAACGGCATCAAGGTGAACTTCAAGATCCGCCACAACATCGAGGACGGCA
GCGTGCAGCTCGCCGACCACTACCAGCAGAACACCCCCATCGGCGACGGCCCCGTGCTGCTGCCCGACAA
CCACTACCTGAGCACCCAGTCCGCCCTGAGCAAAGACCCCAACGAGAAGCGCGATCACATGGTCCTGCTG
GAGTTCGTGACCGCCGCCGGGATCACTCTCGGCATGGACGAGCTGTACAAGTCCGGACTCAGATCTCGAG
CACATCCCGTGCTGGAAAAGCTAAAGGCCATAAACAACTATAATCCCAAAGACTTTGATTGGAATCTGAA
GAATGGACGTGTGTTTATAATTAAAAGCTACTCTGAGGATGACATACATCGTTCCATTAAATACTCTATC
TGGTGTAGTACTGAGCATGGTAATAAGCGTTTGGATGCAGCTTACCGTTCCCTGAATGGGAAAGGCCCAC
TCTATTTACTCTTCAGTGTGAATGGCAGTGGACATTTTTGTGGAGTGGCTGAAATGAAGTCTGTTGTGGA
CTATAATGCGTATGCTGGTGTCTGGTCTCAGGATAAGTGGAAGGGCAAATTTGAAGTTAAATGGATCTTT
GTCAAAGATGTTCCCAATAACCAATTACGGCATATTCGCTTAGAAAATAATGACAACAAACCGGTTACCA
ATTCAAGGGACACTCAAGAGGTACCCCTAGAAAAAGCTAAGCAAGTGCTTAAAATAATTGCTACTTTCAA
GCATACCACCTCAATCTTTGATGACTTTGCACATTATGAAAAGCGTCAAGAAGAGGAGGAAGCCATGCGT
AGGGAGAGAAATAGAAACAAACAATAACCGCGGGCCCGGGATCCACCGGATCTAGATAACTGATCATAAT
CAGCCATACCACATTTGTAGAGGTTTTACTTGCTTTAAAAAACCTCCCACACCTCCCCCTGAACCTGAAA
CATAAAATGAATGCAATTGTTGTTGTTAACTTGTTTATTGCAGCTTATAATGGTTACAAATAAAGCAATA
GCATCACAAATTTCACAAATAAAGCATTTTTTTCACTGCATTCTAGTTGTGGTTTGTCCAAACTCATCAA
TGTATCTTAACGCGTAAATTGTAAGCGTTAATATTTTGTTAAAATTCGCGTTAAATTTTTGTTAAATCAG
CTCATTTTTTAACCAATAGGCCGAAATCGGCAAAATCCCTTATAAATCAAAAGAATAGACCGAGATAGGG
T
[37 nt withheld, positions 2382-2418]
AAAGAACGTGGACTCCAACGTCAAAGG
[49 nt withheld, positions 2446-2494]
T
[91 nt withheld, positions 2496-2586]
G
[124 nt withheld, positions 2588-2711]
CAGGTGGCACTTTTCGGGGAAATGTGCGCGGAACCCCTATTTGTTTATTTTTCTAAATACATTCAAATAT
GTATCCGCTCATGAGACAATAACCCTGATAAATGCTTCAATAATATTGAAAAAGGAAGAGTCCTGAGGCG
GAAAGAACCAGCTGTGGAATGTGTGTCAGTTAGGGTGTGGAAAGTCCCCAGGCTCCCCAGCAGGCAGAAG
TATGCAAAGCATGCATCTCAATTAGTCAGCAACCAGGTGTGGAAAGTCCCCAGGCTCCCCAGCAGGCAGA
AGTATGCAAAGCATGCATCTCAATTAGTCAGCAACCATAGTCCCGCCCCTAACTCCGCCCATCCCGCCCC
TAACTCCGCCCAGTTCCGCCCATTCTCCGCCCCATGGCTGACTAATTTTTTTTATTTATGCAGAGGCCGA
GGCCGCCTCGGCCTCTGAGCTATTCCAGAAGTAGTGAGGAGGCTTTTTTGGAGGCCTAGGCTTTTGCAAA
GATCGATCAAGAGACAGGATGAGGATCGTTTCGCATGATTGAACAAGATGGATTGCACGCAGGTTCTCCG
GCCGCTTGGGTGGAGAGGCTATTCGGCTATGACTGGGCACAACAGACAATCGGCTGCTCTGATGCCGCCG
TGTTCCGGCTGTCAGCGCAGGGGCGCCCGGTTCTTTTTGTCAAGACCGACCTGTCCGGTGCCCTGAATGA
ACTGCAAGACGAGGCAGCGCGGCTATCGTGGCTGGCCACGACGGGCGTTCCTTGCGCAGCTGTGCTCGAC
GTTGTCACTGAAGCGGGAAGGGACTGGCTGCTATTGGGCGAAGTGCCGGGGCAGGATCTCCTGTCATCTC
ACCTTGCTCCTGCCGAGAAAGTATCCATCATGGCTGATGCAATGCGGCGGCTGCATACGCTTGATCCGGC
TACCTGCCCATTCGACCACCAAGCGAAACATCGCATCGAGCGAGCACGTACTCGGATGGAAGCCGGTCTT
GTCGATCAGGATGATCTGGACGAAGAGCATCAGGGGCTCGCGCCAGCCGAACTGTTCGCCAGGCTCAAGG
CGAGCATGCCCGACGGCGAGGATCTCGTCGTGACCCATGGCGATGCCTGCTTGCCGAATATCATGGTGGA
AAATGGCCGCTTTTCTGGATTCATCGACTGTGGCCGGCTGGGTGTGGCGGACCGCTATCAGGACATAGCG
TTGGCTACCCGTGATATTGCTGAAGAGCTTGGCGGCGAATGGGCTGACCGCTTCCTCGTGCTTTACGGTA
TCGCCGCTCCCGATTCGCAGCGCATCGCCTTCTATCGCCTTCTTGACGAGTTCTTCTGAGCGGGACTCTG
GGGTTCGAAATGACCGACCAAGCGACGCCCAACCTGCCATCACGAGATTTCGATTCCACCGCCGCCTTCT
ATGAAAGGTTGGGCTTCGGAATCGTTTTCCGGGACGCCGGCTGGATGATCCTCCAGCGCGGGGATCTCAT
GCTGGAGTTCTTCGCCCACCCTAGGGGGAGGCTAACTGAAACACGGAAGGAGACAATACCGGAAGGAACC
CGCGCTATGACGGCAATAAAAAGACAGAATAAAACGCACGGTGTTGGGTCGTTTGTTCATAAACGCGGGG
TTCGGTCCCAGGGCTGGCACTCTGTCGATACCCCACCGAGACCCCATTGGGGCCAATACGCCCGCGTTTC
TTCCTTTTCCCCACCCCACCCCCCAAGTTCGGGTGAAGGCCCAGGGCTCGCAGCCAACGTCGGGGCGGCA
GGCCCTGCCATAGCCTCAGGTTACTCATATATACTTTAGATTGATTTAAAACTTCATTTTTAATTTAAAA
GGATCTAGGTGAAGATCCTTTTTGATAATCTCATGACCAAAATCCCTTAACGTGAGTTTTCGTTCCACTG
AGCGTCAGACCCCGTAGAAAAGATCAAAGGATCTTCTTGAGATCCTTTTTTTCTGCGCGTAATCTGCTGC
TTGCAAACAAAAAAACCACCGCTACCAGCGGTGGTTTGTTTGCCGGATCAAGAGCTACCAACTCTTTTTC
CGAAGGTAACTGGCTTCAGCAGAGCGCAGATACCAAATACTGTCCTTCTAGTGTAGCCGTAGTTAGGCCA
CCACTTCAAGAACTCTGTAGCACCGCCTACATACCTCGCTCTGCTAATCCTGTTACCAGTGGCTGCTGCC
AGTGGCGATAAGTCGTGTCTTACCGGGTTGGACTCAAGACGATAGTTACCGGATAAGGCGCAGCGGTCGG
GCTGAACGGGGGGTTCGTGCACACAGCCCAGCTTGGAGCGAACGACCTACACCGAACTGAGATACCTACA
GCGTGAGCTATGAGAAAGCGCCACGCTTCCCGAAGGGAGAAAGGCGGACAGGTATCCGGTAAGCGGCAGG
GTCGGAACAGGAGAGCGCACGAGGGAGCTTCCAGGGGGAAACGCCTGGTATCTTTATAGTCCTGTCGGGT
TTCGCCACCTCTGACTTGAGCGTCGATTTTTGTGATGCTCGTCAGGGGGGCGGAGCCTATGGAAAAACGC
CAGCAACGCGGCCTTTTTACGGTTCCTGGCCTTTTGCTGGCCTTTTGCTCACATGTTCTTTCCTGCGTTA
TCCCCTGATTCTGTGGATAACCGTATTACCGCCATGCAT
